Addgene plasmid #75252: pQCXIX_sh_HOIP/RNF31_#6
Purpose: retroviral shRNA vector against human HOIP/RNF31, expresses GFP for transduction control
Depositing lab: Ria Baumgrass. Depositing organization: Deutsches Rheuma-Forschungszentrum Berlin (DRFZ). Publication: Identification of Novel Nuclear Factor of Activated T Cells (NFAT)-Associated Proteins in T cells. Gabriel CH, Gross F, Karl M, Stephanowitz H, Hennig AF, Weber M, Gryzik S, Bachmann I, Hecklau K, Wienands J, Schuchhardt J, Herzel H, Radbruch A, Krause E, Baumgrass R. J Biol Chem. 2016 Sep 16. pii: jbc.M116.739326. 10.1074/jbc.M116.739326 PubMed 27637333.
Backbone
  Vector backbone: pQCXIX (modified)
  Total vector size (bp): 7735
  Modifications to backbone: includes EF1a-EGFP expression cassette, mU6-shRNA expression cassette
  Vector type: Mammalian Expression, Retroviral, RNAi
  Selectable markers: GFP
Growth in bacteria
  Bacterial resistance: Ampicillin, 100 μg/mL
  Growth temperature: 37°C
  Growth strain: NEB Stable
  Copy number: Unknown
Gene/Insert
  Gene/Insert name: shRNA against human RNF31 (alt name: HOIP)
  gRNA/shRNA sequence: GCTGTGCTATGTTCCATAT
  GenBank ID: 55072 (GENE-ID)
  Entrez Gene: RNF31 (a.k.a. HOIP, IMD115, Paul, ZIBRA)
  Promoter: mU6
  Cloning method: Restriction Enzyme; 5′ cloning site HpaI (destroyed during cloning); 3′ cloning site SalI (destroyed during cloning)
  Sequencing primers: 5′ CCC TAA CTG TAA AGT AAT TG
Terms and licenses: Academic/Nonprofit Terms; Industry Terms: Not Available to Industry
Depositor comments: Please note that there are some discrepancies between Addgene's quality control sequences and the depositor's sequence. The depositor noted that these discrepancies do NOT affect plasmid function. Produced ~60 % KD (Western Blot) in Jurkat cells after RV-transduction and sort for GFPpositive cells.
How to cite: pQCXIX_sh_HOIP/RNF31_#6 was a gift from Ria Baumgrass (Addgene plasmid # 75252 ; http://n2t.net/addgene:75252 ; RRID:Addgene_75252)
