[The description below was written by a language model from this plasmid's Addgene catalogue record and pLannotate feature annotations shown in this document.]
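Description:
pQCXIX_sh_HOIP/RNF31_#6 is a 7,735 bp gammaretroviral RNAi vector built on a modified pQCXIX backbone. It delivers a short hairpin RNA against human RNF31 (HOIP) and co-expresses EGFP as a marker of transduction. In bacteria it is maintained through a high-copy ColE1/pUC-type origin and selected with ampicillin via the β-lactamase gene. There is no mammalian drug-resistance marker, so transduced cells are identified or sorted by GFP fluorescence.

The viral genome is transcribed in packaging cells from a hybrid 5′ element in which the CMV immediate-early enhancer and promoter are fused to a truncated 5′ LTR. This is followed by the Ψ packaging signal and a truncated, start-codon-less gag region that supports efficient encapsidation. Inside the provirus, a human EF-1α promoter drives EGFP, and a cPPT/CTS element is annotated between the promoter and the reporter.

The mouse U6 RNA polymerase III promoter and the hairpin sit between two annotated fragments of the U3-deleted, self-inactivating 3′ LTR, which indicates that the shRNA cassette is embedded within that LTR. An insert at this position would normally be copied into both LTRs during reverse transcription, while the ΔU3 deletion silences LTR-driven transcription after integration. The hairpin was cloned using HpaI and SalI sites, both of which were destroyed.

The depositor reports roughly 60% knockdown by Western blot in Jurkat cells after retroviral transduction and sorting for GFP-positive cells. The depositor also notes that minor discrepancies between the repository's quality-control sequence and the deposited sequence do not affect function.
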