Features (pLannotate 1.2.2; 22 found; start..end, strand, type, name):
      5..309     +  enhancer       CMV enhancer: human cytomegalovirus immediate early enhancer
    310..513     +  promoter       CMV promoter: human cytomegalovirus (CMV) immediate early promoter
    514..689     +  LTR            5' LTR (truncated): truncated long terminal repeat from Moloney murine sarcoma virus
    811..1085    +  misc_feature   MESV Ψ (fragment): packaging signal of murine embryonic stem cell virus
   1152..1568    +  CDS            gag (truncated): truncated Moloney murine leukemia virus (MMLV) gag gene lacking the start codon
   1621..1687    +  CDS            small t antigen (fragment): SV40 (simian virus 40) small t antigen
   1694..2872    +  promoter       EF-1α promoter: strong constitutive promoter for human elongation factor EF-1α
   2898..3015    +  misc_feature   cPPT/CTS: central polypurine tract and central termination sequence of HIV-1
   3105..3821    +  CDS            EGFP: EGFP is a basic (constitutively fluorescent) green fluorescent protein published in 1996, derived from Aequorea victoria. It is reported to be a rapidly-maturing weak dimer with moderate acid sensitivity.
   3822..3839    +  misc_feature   MCS (fragment): multiple cloning site
   3891..3964    +  CDS            env (fragment): murine leukemia virus gPr80 envelope polyprotein precursor; env; proteolytically cleaved into gp70SU and p15TM subunits
   4006..4133    +  LTR            3' LTR (ΔU3) (fragment): self-inactivating 3' long terminal repeat (LTR) from Moloney murine leukemia virus
   4173..4486    +  promoter       U6 promoter: RNA polymerase III promoter for mouse U6 snRNA (Das et al., 1988)
   4542..4843    +  LTR            3' LTR (ΔU3) (fragment): self-inactivating 3' long terminal repeat (LTR) from Moloney murine leukemia virus
   4912..4952    +  CDS            rop (fragment): Rop protein, which maintains plasmids at low copy number; rop
   5054..5092    +  misc_feature   bom (fragment): basis of mobility region from pBR322
   5109..5438    +  promoter       SV40 promoter: SV40 enhancer and early promoter
   5444..5545    +  misc_feature   bom (fragment): basis of mobility region from pBR322
   5731..6319    -  rep_origin     ori: high-copy-number ColE1/pMB1/pBR322/pUC origin of replication
   6490..7350    -  CDS            AmpR: β-lactamase; bla; confers resistance to ampicillin, carbenicillin, and related antibiotics
   7351..7455    -  promoter       AmpR promoter: bla
   7641..7712    +  enhancer       CMV enhancer (fragment): human cytomegalovirus immediate early enhancer
>Addgene plasmid #75252 | pQCXIX_sh_HOIP/RNF31_#6 | depositor full sequence | sequence record 142323 | pQCXIX_sh_HOIP/RNF31_#6 sequence 7735 bps
TCCGCGTTACATAACTTACGGTAAATGGCCCGCCTGGCTGACCGCCCAACGACCCCCGCCCATTGACGTC
AATAATGACGTATGTTCCCATAGTAACGCCAATAGGGACTTTCCATTGACGTCAATGGGTGGAGTATTTA
CGGTAAACTGCCCACTTGGCAGTACATCAAGTGTATCATATGCCAAGTACGCCCCCTATTGACGTCAATG
ACGGTAAATGGCCCGCTCTGGCATTATGCCCAGTACATGACCTTATGGGACTTTCCTACTTGGCAGTACA
TCTACGTATTAGTCATCGCTATTACCATGGTGATGCGGTTTTGGCAGTACATCAATGGGCGTGGATAGCG
GTTTGACTCACGGGGATTTCCAAGTCTCCACCCCATTGACGTCAATGGGAGTTTGTTTTGGCACCAAAAT
CAACGGGACTTTCCAAAATGTCGTAACAACTCCGCCCCATTGACGCAAATGGGCGGTAGGCGTGTACGGT
GGGAGGTCTATATAAGCAGAGCTCAATAAAAGAGCCCACAACCCCTCACTCGGCGCGCCAGTCTTCCGAT
AGACTGCGTCGCCCGGGTACCCGTATTCCCAATAAAGCCTCTTGCTGTTTGCATCCGAATCGTGGTCTCG
CTGTTCCTTGGGAGGGTCTCCTCTGAGTGATTGACTACCCACGACGGGGGTCTTTCATTTGGGGGCTCGT
CCGGGATTTGGAGACCCCTGCCCAGGGACCACCGACCCACCACCGGGAGGTAAGCTGGCCAGCAACTTAT
CTGTGTCTGTCCGATTGTCTAGTGTCTATGTTTGATGTTATGCGCCTGCGTCTGTACTAGTTAGCTAACT
AGCTCTGTATCTGGCGGACCCGTGGTGGAACTGACGAGTTCTGAACACCCGGCCGCAACCCTGGGAGACG
TCCCAGGGACTTTGGGGGCCGTTTTTGTGGCCCGACCTGAGGAAGGGAGTCGATGTGGAATCCGACCCCG
TCAGGATATGTGGTTCTGGTAGGAGACGAGAACCTAAAACAGTTCCCGCCTCCGTCTGAATTTTTGCTTT
CGGTTTGGAACCGAAGCCGCGCGTCTTGTCTGCTGCAGCGCTGCAGCATCGTTCTGTGTTGTCTCTGTCT
GACTGTGTTTCTGTATTTGTCTGAAAATTAGGGCCAGACTGTTACCACTCCCTTAAGTTTGACCTTAGGT
CACTGGAAAGATGTCGAGCGGATCGCTCACAACCAGTCGGTAGATGTCAAGAAGAGACGTTGGGTTACCT
TCTGCTCTGCAGAATGGCCAACCTTTAACGTCGGATGGCCGCGAGACGGCACCTTTAACCGAGACCTCAT
CACCCAGGTTAAGATCAAGGTCTTTTCACCTGGCCCGCATGGACACCCAGACCAGGTCCCCTACATCGTG
ACCTGGGAAGCCTTGGCTTTTGACCCCCCTCCCTGGGTCAAGCCCTTTGTACACCCTAAGCCTCCGCCTC
CTCTTCCTCCATCCGCCCCGTCTCTCCCCCTTGAACCTCCTCGTTCGACCCCGCCTCGATCCTCCCTTTA
TCCAGCCCTCACTCCTTCTCTAGGCGCCGGAATTGAAGATCTGGGGGATCGATCCTCTAGAGACGATAAG
CTTTGCAAAGATGGATAAAGTTTTAAACAGAGAGGAATCTTTGCAGCTAATGGACCTTCTAGGTCTTGAA
AGGAGTGGGAATTGGCTCCGGTGCCCGTCAGTGGGCAGAGCGCACATCGCCCACAGTCCCCGAGAAGTTG
GGGGGAGGGGTCGGCAATTGAACCGGTGCCTAGAGAAGGTGGCGCGGGGTAAACTGGGAAAGTGATGTCG
TGTACTGGCTCCGCCTTTTTCCCGAGGGTGGGGGAGAACCGTATATAAGTGCAGTAGTCGCCGTGAACGT
TCTTTTTCGCAACGGGTTTGCCGCCAGAACACAGGTAAGTGCCGTGTGTGGTTCCCGCGGGCCTGGCCTC
TTTACGGGTTATGGCCCTTGCGTGCCTTGAATTACTTCCACCTGGCTGCAGTACGTGATTCTTGATCCCG
AGCTTCGGGTTGGAAGTGGGTGGGAGAGTTCGAGGCCTTGCGCTTAAGGAGCCCCTTCGCCTCGTGCTTG
AGTTGAGGCCTGGCCTGGGCGCTGGGGCCGCCGCGTGCGAATCTGGTGGCACCTTCGCGCCTGTCTCGCT
GCTTTCGATAAGTCTCTAGCCATTTAAAATTTTTGATGACCTGCTGCGACGCTTTTTTTCTGGCAAGATA
GTCTTGTAAATGCGGGCCAAGATCTGCACACTGGTATTTCGGTTTTTGGGGCCGCGGGCGGCGACGGGGC
CCGTGCGTCCCAGCGCACATGTTCGGCGAGGCGGGGCCTGCGAGCGCGGCCACCGAGAATCGGACGGGGG
TAGTCTCAAGCTGGCCGGCCTGCTCTGGTGCCTGGCCTCGCGCCGCCGTGTATCGCCCCGCCCTGGGCGG
CAAGGCTGGCCCGGTCGGCACCAGTTGCGTGAGCGGAAAGATGGCCGCTTCCCGGCCCTGCTGCAGGGAG
CTCAAAATGGAGGACGCGGCGCTCGGGAGAGCGGGCGGGTGAGTCACCCACACAAAGGAAAAGGGCCTTT
CCGTCCTCAGCCGTCGCTTCATGTGACTCCACGGAGTACCGGGCGCCGTCCAGGCACCTCGATTAGTTCT
CGAGCTTTTGGAGTACGTCGTCTTTAGGTTGGGGGGAGGGGTTTTATGCGATGGAGTTTCCCCACACTGA
GTGGGTGGAGACTGAAGTTAGGCCAGCTTGGCACTTGATGTAATTCTCCTTGGAATTTGCCCTTTTTGAG
TTTGGATCTTGGTTCATTCTCAAGCCTCAGACAGTGGTTCAAAGTTTTTTTCTTCCATTTCAGGTGTCGT
GAGGAATTTCGACATTTAAATTTAAACTTTTAAAAGAAAAGGGGGGATTGGGGGGTACAGTGCAGGGGAA
AGAATAGTAGACATAATAGCAACAGACATACAAACTAAAGAATTACAAAAACAAATTACAAAAATTCAAA
ATTTTCCGATCACGAGACTAGCCTCGAGGTTTAAACTACGGGATCTTCGAAGGCCTAAGCTTACGCGCGC
GTCCTAGCGCTACCGGTCGCCACCATGGTGAGCAAGGGCGAGGAGCTGTTCACCGGGGTGGTGCCCATCC
TGGTCGAGCTGGACGGCGACGTAAACGGCCACAAGTTCAGCGTGTCCGGCGAGGGCGAGGGCGATGCCAC
CTACGGCAAGCTGACCCTGAAGTTCATCTGCACCACCGGCAAGCTGCCCGTGCCCTGGCCCACCCTCGTG
ACCACCCTGACCTACGGCGTGCAGTGCTTCAGCCGCTACCCCGACCACATGAAGCAGCACGACTTCTTCA
AGTCCGCCATGCCCGAAGGCTACGTCCAGGAGCGCACCATCTTCTTCAAGGACGACGGCAACTACAAGAC
CCGCGCCGAGGTGAAGTTCGAGGGCGACACCCTGGTGAACCGCATCGAGCTGAAGGGCATCGACTTCAAG
GAGGACGGCAACATCCTGGGGCACAAGCTGGAGTACAACTACAACAGCCACAACGTCTATATCATGGCCG
ACAAGCAGAAGAACGGCATCAAGGTGAACTTCAAGATCCGCCACAACATCGAGGACGGCAGCGTGCAGCT
CGCCGACCACTACCAGCAGAACACCCCCATCGGCGACGGCCCCGTGCTGCTGCCCGACAACCACTACCTG
AGCACCCAGTCCGCCCTGAGCAAAGACCCCAACGAGAAGCGCGATCACATGGTCCTGCTGGAGTTCGTGA
CCGCCGCCGGGATCACTCTCGGCATGGACGAGCTGTACAAGTCCGGACTCAGATCTCGATAGCTAGTAGC
TAGCTAGCTAGTCGAGCTCAACTTCGGGGACTAGTCATATGGATATCAGTGGTCCAGGCTCTAGTTTTGA
CTCAACAATATCACCAGCTGAAGCCTATAGAGTACGAGCCATAGATAAAATAAAAGATTTTATTTAGTCT
CCAGAAAAAGGGGGGAATGAAAGACCCCACCTGTAGGTTTGGCAAGCTAGCTTAAGTAACGCCATTTTGC
AAGGCATGGAAAAATACATAACTGAGAATAGAGAAGTTCAGATCAAGGTCAGGAACAGATGGAACAGGGT
CGAGCAGAGATCCAGTTTGGTTAGTACCGGGCCCGCTCTAGAGATCCGACGCCGCCATCTCTAGGCCCGC
GCCGGCCCCCTCGCACAGACTTGTGGGAGAAGCTCGGCTACTCCCCTGCCCCGGTTAATTTGCATATAAT
ATTTCCTAGTAACTATAGAGGCTTAATGTGCGATAAAAGACAGATAATCTGTTCTTTTTAATACTAGCTA
CATTTTACATGATAGGCTTGGATTTCTATAAGAGATACAAATACTAAATTATTATTTTAAAAAACAGCAC
AAAAGGAAACTCACCCTAACTGTAAAGTAATTGTGTGTTTTGAGACTATAAATATCCCTTGGAGAAAAGC
CTTGTTTGCTGTGCTATGTTCCATAATTCAAGAGAATATGGAACATAGCACAGCTTTTTTCTCGACCCTA
GAGAACCATCAGATGTTTCCAGGGTGCCCCAAGGACCTGAAATGACCCTGTGCCTTATTTGAACTAACCA
ATCAGTTCGCTTCTCGCTTCTGTTCGCGCGCTTCTGCTCCCCGAGCTCAATAAAAGAGCCCACAACCCCT
CACTCGGGGCGCCAGTCCTCCGATTGACTGAGTCGCCCGGGTACCCGTGTATCCAATAAACCCTCTTGCA
GTTGCATCCGACTTGTGGTCTCGCTGTTCCTTGGGAGGGTCTCCTCTGAGTGATTGACTACCCGTCAGCG
GGGGTCTTTCATTTGGGGGCTCGTCCGGGATCGGGAGACCCCTGCCCAGGGACCACCGACCCACCACCGG
GAGGTAAGCTGGCTGCCTCGCGCGTTTCGGTGATGACGGTGAAAACCTCTGACACATGCAGCTCCCGGAG
ACGGTCACAGCTTGTCTGTAAGCGGATGCCGGGAGCAGACAAGCCCGTCAGGGCGCGTCAGCGGGTGTTG
GCGGGTGTCGGGGCGCAGCCATGACCCAGTCACGTAGCGATAGCGGAGTGTAGATCCGGCTGTGGAATGT
GTGTCAGTTAGGGTGTGGAAAGTCCCCAGGCTCCCCAGCAGGCAGAAGTATGCAAAGCATGCATCTCAAT
TAGTCAGCAACCAGGTGTGGAAAGTCCCCAGGCTCCCCAGCAGGCAGAAGTATGCAAAGCATGCATCTCA
ATTAGTCAGCAACCATAGTCCCGCCCCTAACTCCGCCCATCCCGCCCCTAACTCCGCCCAGTTCCGCCCA
TTCTCCGCCCCATGGCTGACTAATTTTTTTTATTTATGCAGAGGCCGAGGCCGCCTCGGCCTCTGAGCTA
TTCCAGAAGTAGTGAGGAGGCTTTTTTGGAGGCCTAGGCTTTTGCAAAAAGCTTACTGGCTTAACTATGC
GGCATCAGAGCAGATTGTACTGAGAGTGCACCATATGCGGTGTGAAATACCGCACAGATGCGTAAGGAGA
AAATACCGCATCAGGCGCTCTTCCGCTTCCTCGCTCACTGACTCGCTGCGCTCGGTCGTTCGGCTGCGGC
GAGCGGTATCAGCTCACTCAAAGGCGGTAATACGGTTATCCACAGAATCAGGGGATAACGCAGGAAAGAA
CATGTGAGCAAAAGGCCAGCAAAAGGCCAGGAACCGTAAAAAGGCCGCGTTGCTGGCGTTTTTCCATAGG
CTCCGCCCCCCTGACGAGCATCACAAAAATCGACGCTCAAGTCAGAGGTGGCGAAACCCGACAGGACTAT
AAAGATACCAGGCGTTTCCCCCTGGAAGCTCCCTCGTGCGCTCTCCTGTTCCGACCCTGCCGCTTACCGG
ATACCTGTCCGCCTTTCTCCCTTCGGGAAGCGTGGCGCTTTCTCATAGCTCACGCTGTAGGTATCTCAGT
TCGGTGTAGGTCGTTCGCTCCAAGCTGGGCTGTGTGCACGAACCCCCCGTTCAGCCCGACCGCTGCGCCT
TATCCGGTAACTATCGTCTTGAGTCCAACCCGGTAAGACACGACTTATCGCCACTGGCAGCAGCCACTGG
TAACAGGATTAGCAGAGCGAGGTATGTAGGCGGTGCTACAGAGTTCTTGAAGTGGTGGCCTAACTACGGC
TACACTAGAAGGACAGTATTTGGTATCTGCGCTCTGCTGAAGCCAGTTACCTTCGGAAAAAGAGTTGGTA
GCTCTTGATCCGGCAAACAAACCACCGCTGGTAGCGGTGGTTTTTTTGTTTGCAAGCAGCAGATTACGCG
CAGAAAAAAAGGATCTCAAGAAGATCCTTTGATCTTTTCTACGGGGTCTGACGCTCAGTGGAACGAAAAC
TCACGTTAAGGGATTTTGGTCATGAGATTATCAAAAAGGATCTTCACCTAGATCCTTTTAAATTAAAAAT
GAAGTTTTAAATCAATCTAAAGTATATATGAGTAAACTTGGTCTGACAGTTACCAATGCTTAATCAGTGA
GGCACCTATCTCAGCGATCTGTCTATTTCGTTCATCCATAGTTGCCTGACTCCCCGTCGTGTAGATAACT
ACGATACGGGAGGGCTTACCATCTGGCCCCAGTGCTGCAATGATACCGCGAGACCCACGCTCACCGGCTC
CAGATTTATCAGCAATAAACCAGCCAGCCGGAAGGGCCGAGCGCAGAAGTGGTCCTGCAACTTTATCCGC
CTCCATCCAGTCTATTAATTGTTGCCGGGAAGCTAGAGTAAGTAGTTCGCCAGTTAATAGTTTGCGCAAC
GTTGTTGCCATTGCTGCAGGCATCGTGGTGTCACGCTCGTCGTTTGGTATGGCTTCATTCAGCTCCGGTT
CCCAACGATCAAGGCGAGTTACATGATCCCCCATGTTGTGCAAAAAAGCGGTTAGCTCCTTCGGTCCTCC
GATCGTTGTCAGAAGTAAGTTGGCCGCAGTGTTATCACTCATGGTTATGGCAGCACTGCATAATTCTCTT
ACTGTCATGCCATCCGTAAGATGCTTTTCTGTGACTGGTGAGTACTCAACCAAGTCATTCTGAGAATAGT
GTATGCGGCGACCGAGTTGCTCTTGCCCGGCGTCAACACGGGATAATACCGCGCCACATAGCAGAACTTT
AAAAGTGCTCATCATTGGAAAACGTTCTTCGGGGCGAAAACTCTCAAGGATCTTACCGCTGTTGAGATCC
AGTTCGATGTAACCCACTCGTGCACCCAACTGATCTTCAGCATCTTTTACTTTCACCAGCGTTTCTGGGT
GAGCAAAAACAGGAAGGCAAAATGCCGCAAAAAAGGGAATAAGGGCGACACGGAAATGTTGAATACTCAT
ACTCTTCCTTTTTCAATATTATTGAAGCATTTATCAGGGTTATTGTCTCATGAGCGGATACATATTTGAA
TGTATTTAGAAAAATAAACAAATAGGGGTTCCGCGCACATTTCCCCGAAAAGTGCCACCTGACGTCTAAG
AAACCATTATTATCATGACATTAACCTATAAAAATAGGCGTATCACGAGGCCCTTTCGTCTTCAAGAATT
AGCTTGGCCATTGCATACGTTGTATCCATATCATAATATGTACATTTATATTGGCTCATGTCCAACATTA
CCGCCATGTTGACATTGATTATTGACTAGTTATTAATAGTAATCAATTACGGGGTCATTAGTTCATAGCC
CATATATGGAGTANAGTCACNGNTNCGCATATNAG
