>Addgene plasmid #75252 | pQCXIX_sh_HOIP/RNF31_#6 | addgene partial sequence | sequence record 147526 | mU6-F old 5'-cagcacaaaaggaaactcacc-3'
AAAGCCTTGTTTGCTGTGCTATGTTCCATAATTCAAGAGAATATGGAACATAGCACAGCTTTTTTCTCGA
CCCTAGAGAACCATCAGATGTTTCCAGGGTGCCCCAAGGACCTGAAATGACCCTGTGCCTTATTTGAACT
AACCAATCAGTTCGCTTCTCGCTTCTGTTCGCGCGCTTCTGCTCCCCGAGCTCAATAAAAGAGCCCACAA
CCCCTCACTCGGGGCGCCAGTCCTCCGATTGACTGAGTCGCCCGGGTACCCGTGTATCCAATAAACCCTC
TTGCAGTTGCATCCGACTTGTGGTCTCGCTGTTCCTTGGGAGGGTCTCCTCTGAGTGATTGACTACCCGT
CAGCGGGGGTCTTTCATTTGGGGGCTCGTCCGGGATCGGGAGACCCCTGCCCAGGGACCACCGACCCACC
ACCGGGAGGTAAGCTGGCTGCCTCGCGCGTTTCGGTGATGACGGTGAAAACCTCTGACACATGCAGCTCC
CGGAGACGGTCACAGCTTGTCTGTAAGCGGATGCCGGGAGCAGACAAGCCCGTCAGGGCGCGTCAGCGGG
TGTTGGCGGGTGTCGGGGCGCAGCCATGACCCAGTCACGTAGCGATAGCGGA
