>Addgene plasmid #75252 | pQCXIX_sh_HOIP/RNF31_#6 | addgene partial sequence | sequence record 147527 | pLL5.0-R 5'-AAGGCACAGGGTCATTTCAG-3'
AAAGCTGTGCTATGTTCCATATTCTCTTGAATTATGGAACATAGCACAGCAAACAAGGCTTTTCTCCAAG
GGATATTTATAGTCTCAAAACACACAATTACTTTACAGTTAGGGTGAGTTTCCTTTTGTGCTGTTTTTTA
AAATAATAATTTAGTATTTGTATCTCTTATAGAAATCCAAGCCTATCATGTAAAATGTAGCTAGTATTAA
AAAGAACAGATTATCTGTCTTTTATCGCACATTAAGCCTCTATAGTTACTAGGAAATATTATATGCAAAT
TAACCGGGGCAGGGGAGTAGCCGAGCTTCTCCCACAAGTCTGTGCGAGGGGGCCGGCGCGGGCCTAGAGA
TGGCGCGTCGGATCTCTAGAGCGGGCCCGGTACTAACCAAACTGGATCTCTGCTCGACCCTGTTCCATCT
GTTCCTGACCTTGATCTGAACTTCTCTATTCTCAGTTATGTATTTTTCCATGCCTTGCAAAATGGCGTTA
CTTAAGCTAGCTTGCCAAACCTACAGGTGGGGTCTTTCATTCCCCCCTTTTTCTGGAGACTAAATAAAAT
CTTTTATTTTATCTATGGCTCGTACTCTATAGGCTTCAGCTGGTGATATTGTTGAGTCAAAACTAGAGCC
TGGACCACTGATATCCATATGACTAGTCCCCGAAGCTTGAGCTCGACTAGCTAGCTAGCTACTAGCTAGT
CGAGATCTGAGTCCGGACTTGTACAGCTCGTCCATGCCGAGAGTGATCC
